Addgene plasmid #49555: GBK-Rab1AQ70LdeltaCC
Purpose: expresses GAL4BD-Rab1AQ70Ldelta CC in yeast
Depositing lab: Marci Scidmore. Publication: Chlamydia pneumoniae inclusion membrane protein Cpn0585 interacts with multiple Rab GTPases. Cortes C, Rzomp KA, Tvinnereim A, Scidmore MA, Wizel B. Infect Immun. 2007 Dec;75(12):5586-96. Epub 2007 Oct 1. 10.1128/IAI.01020-07 PubMed 17908815.
Backbone
  Vector backbone: GBK-T7
  Backbone manufacturer: Clontech
  Backbone size w/o insert (bp): 7300
  Total vector size (bp): 7900
  Vector type: Yeast Expression
  Selectable markers: Neomycin (select with G418), TRP1
Growth in bacteria
  Bacterial resistance: Kanamycin, 50 μg/mL
  Growth temperature: 37°C
  Growth strain: DH5alpha
  Copy number: High Copy
Gene/Insert
  Gene/Insert name: Rab1AQ70L
  Species: H. sapiens (human)
  Mutation: Glutamine 70 to Leucine, deleted amino acids Cysteine 204 and Cysteine 205
  GenBank ID: NM_004161
  Entrez Gene: RAB1A (a.k.a. RAB1, YPT1)
  Promoter: ADHI
  Tag / fusion protein: Gal4 Binding Domain (N terminal on insert); Myc (N terminal on insert)
  Cloning method: Restriction Enzyme; 5′ cloning site BamHI (not destroyed); 3′ cloning site XhoI/SalI (destroyed during cloning)
  Sequencing primers: 5′ T7 (TAATACGACTCACTATAGGG)
Resource information
  A portion of this plasmid was derived from a plasmid made by: Rab1A cDNA derived from pCDNA3.1+Rab1A purchased from Missouri S&T cDNA Resource Center
Terms and licenses: Academic/Nonprofit Terms; Industry Terms: Not Available to Industry
How to cite: GBK-Rab1AQ70LdeltaCC was a gift from Marci Scidmore (Addgene plasmid # 49555)
