[The description below was written by a language model from this plasmid's Addgene catalogue record and pLannotate feature annotations shown in this document.]
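Description:
GBK-Rab1AQ70LdeltaCC is a yeast two-hybrid "bait" plasmid of about 7.9 kb built on the Clontech GBK-T7 backbone. It is an E. coli/yeast shuttle vector. A high-copy ColE1/pUC-type origin and a Tn5 NeoR/KanR gene driven by a bacterial bla promoter support kanamycin selection in bacteria, while a 2μ origin and the TRP1 auxotrophic marker provide episomal maintenance and selection in tryptophan-deficient Saccharomyces cerevisiae. The record also lists G418 as a selection, reflecting the same aminoglycoside phosphotransferase gene. An f1 origin and several backbone remnants (lac promoter/operator, lacZα, rop and bom fragments, poly(A) signal fragments) are also annotated but have no stated role.

The expression cassette uses the yeast ADH1 promoter and ADH1 terminator to produce the GAL4 DNA-binding domain fused, according to the catalogue, through a Myc epitope to the N terminus of human RAB1A, which was cloned in by restriction sites. The Myc tag is not separately annotated in the feature table, and the annotation tool matched the insert to the dog RAB1A protein entry, although the record gives the species as human. A T7 promoter sits between the GAL4 domain and the insert, paired with a downstream T7 terminator, which in this type of vector allows in vitro transcription of the tagged insert without the GAL4 portion. The Rab carries a Gln70-to-Leu substitution, a change at the position generally used to make Rab GTPases GTPase-deficient and locked in the active GTP-bound state. It also lacks the two C-terminal cysteines (204 and 205), the residues normally prenylated for membrane attachment, so their removal should help keep the fusion soluble for nuclear two-hybrid readout. The associated work examined binding of a Chlamydia pneumoniae inclusion membrane protein to multiple Rab GTPases, consistent with use of this plasmid as an interaction bait.
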