Features (pLannotate 1.2.2; 24 found; start..end, strand, type, name):
     30..734     +  promoter       ADH1 promoter: S. cerevisiae ADH1; promoter for alcohol dehydrogenase 1
    762..1202    +  CDS            GAL4 DNA binding domain: DNA binding domain of the GAL4 transcriptional activator; Saccharomyces cerevisiae GAL4 (truncated)
   1213..1231    +  promoter       T7 promoter: promoter for bacteriophage T7 RNA polymerase
   1317..1925    +  CDS            RAB1A: RAB1A_CANLF - Also known as RAB1. Experimental evidence at protein level: Swiss-Prot protein existence level 1. The small GTPases Rab are key regulators of intracellular membrane trafficking, from the formation of transport vesicles to their fusion with membranes (PubMed:1429835). Rabs cycle between an inactive GDP-bound form and an active GTP-bound form that is able to recruit to membranes different sets of downstream effectors directly responsible for vesicle formation, movement, tethering and fusion (PubMed:1429835). RAB1A regulates vesicular protein transport from the endoplasmic reticulum
   1952..1999    +  terminator     T7 terminator: transcription terminator for bacteriophage T7 RNA polymerase
   2026..2213    +  terminator     ADH1 terminator: S. cerevisiae ADH1; transcription terminator for the S. cerevisiae alcohol dehydrogenase 1 (ADH1) gene
   2261..2277    -  protein_bind   lac operator: The lac repressor binds to the lac operator to inhibit transcription in E. coli. This inhibition can be relieved by adding lactose or isopropyl-β-D-thiogalactopyranoside (IPTG). lac repressor encoded by lacI
   2285..2315    -  promoter       lac promoter: promoter for the E. coli lac operon
   2330..2351    -  protein_bind   CAP binding site: CAP binding activates transcription in the presence of cAMP. E. coli catabolite activator protein
   2364..2456    -  CDS            lacI (fragment): lac repressor; lacI; The lac repressor binds to the lac operator to inhibit transcription in E. coli. This inhibition can be relieved by adding lactose or isopropyl-β-D-thiogalactopyranoside (IPTG).
   2639..3227    -  rep_origin     ori: high-copy-number ColE1/pMB1/pBR322/pUC origin of replication
   3449..3465    +  polyA_signal   bGH poly(A) signal (fragment): bovine growth hormone polyadenylation signal
   3556..3603    -  polyA_signal   HSV TK poly(A) signal: herpes simplex virus thymidine kinase polyadenylation signal (Cole and Stacy, 1985)
   3662..3811    -  CDS            ble (fragment): BLE_KLEPN - Experimental evidence at protein level: Swiss-Prot protein existence level 1. Binding protein with a strong affinity to the bleomycin family of antibiotics. Binds to CL990; an antimitotic-antibiotic compound. From Klebsiella pneumoniae.
   3836..4630    -  CDS            NeoR/KanR: aminoglycoside phosphotransferase from Tn5; aph(3')-II (or nptII); confers resistance to neomycin, kanamycin, and G418 (Geneticin®)
   4631..4735    -  promoter       AmpR promoter: bla
   4762..6104    -  rep_origin     2μ ori: yeast 2μ plasmid origin of replication
   6172..6207    +  CDS            rop (fragment): Rop protein, which maintains plasmids at low copy number; rop
   6309..6358    +  misc_feature   bom (fragment): basis of mobility region from pBR322
   6497..6644    +  promoter       TRP1 promoter: S. cerevisiae TRP1
   6645..7319    +  CDS            TRP1: phosphoribosylanthranilate isomerase, required for tryptophan biosynthesis; S. cerevisiae TRP1; yeast auxotrophic marker
   7370..7421    +  misc_feature   bom (fragment): basis of mobility region from pBR322
   7422..7877    -  rep_origin     f1 ori (sequence partly withheld): f1 bacteriophage origin of replication; arrow indicates direction of (+) strand synthesis
   7881..29      -  CDS            lacZα (fragment) (across the origin): LacZα fragment of β-galactosidase; lacZ fragment
>Addgene plasmid #49555 | GBK-Rab1AQ70LdeltaCC | depositor full sequence | sequence record 73944 | GBK-Rab1AQ70LdeltaCC sequence 7918 bps
CGGTGCGGGCCTCTTCGCTATTACGCCAGATCCTTTTGTTGTTTCCGGGTGTACAATATGGACTTCCTCT
TTTCTGGCAACCAAACCCATACATCGGGATTCCTATAATACCTTCGTTGGTCTCCCTAACATGTAGGTGG
CGGAGGGGAGATATACAATAGAACAGATACCAGACAAGACATAATGGGCTAAACAAGACTACACCAATTA
CACTGCCTCATTGATGGTGGTACATAACGAACTAATACTGTAGCCCTAGACTTGATAGCCATCATCATAT
CGAAGTTTCACTACCCTTTTTCCATTTGCCATCTATTGAAGTAATAATAGGCGCATGCAACTTCTTTTCT
TTTTTTTTCTTTTCTCTCTCCCCCGTTGTTGTCTCACCATATCCGCAATGACAAAAAAAATGATGGAAGA
CACTAAAGGAAAAAATTAACGACAAAGACAGCACCAACAGATGTCGTTGTTCCAGAGCTGATGAGGGGTA
TCTCGAAGCACACGAAACTTTTTCCTTCCTTCATTCACGCACACTACTCTCTAATGAGCAACGGTATACG
GCCTTCCTTCCAGTTACTTGAATTTGAAATAAAAAAAGTTTGCTGTCTTGCTATCAAGTATAAATAGACC
TGCAATTATTAATCTTTTGTTTCCTCGTCATTGTTCTCGTTCCCTTTCTTCCTTGTTTCTTTTTCTGCAC
AATATTTCAAGCTATACCAAGCATACAATCAACTCCAAGCTTGAAGCAAGCCTCCTGAAAGATGAAGCTA
CTGTCTTCTATCGAACAAGCATGCGATATTTGCCGACTTAAAAAGCTCAAGTGCTCCAAAGAAAAACCGA
AGTGCGCCAAGTGTCTGAAGAACAACTGGGAGTGTCGCTACTCTCCCAAAACCAAAAGGTCTCCGCTGAC
TAGGGCACATCTGACAGAAGTGGAATCAAGGCTAGAAAGACTGGAACAGCTATTTCTACTGATTTTTCCT
CGAGAAGACCTTGACATGATTTTGAAAATGGATTCTTTACAGGATATAAAAGCATTGTTAACAGGATTAT
TTGTACAAGATAATGTGAATAAAGATGCCGTCACAGATAGATTGGCTTCAGTGGAGACTGATATGCCTCT
AACATTGAGACAGCATAGAATAAGTGCGACATCATCATCGGAAGAGAGTAGTAACAAAGGTCAAAGACAG
TTGACTGTATCGCCGGAATTTGTAATACGACTCACTATAGGGCGAGCCGCCATCATGGAGGAGCAGAAGC
TGATCTCAGAGGAGGACCTGCATATGGCCATGGAGGCCGAATTCCCGGGGATCCTTATGTCCAGCATGAA
TCCCGAATATGATTATTTATTCAAGTTACTTCTGATTGGCGACTCAGGGGTTGGAAAGTCTTGCCTTCTT
CTTAGGTTTGCAGATGATACATATACAGAAAGCTACATCAGCACAATTGGTGTGGATTTCAAAATAAGAA
CTATAGAGTTAGACGGGAAAACAATCAAGCTTCAAATATGGGACACAGCAGGCCTGGAAAGATTTCGAAC
AATCACCTCCAGTTATTACAGAGGAGCCCATGGCATCATAGTTGTGTATGATGTGACAGATCAGGAGTCC
TTCAATAATGTTAAACAGTGGCTGCAGGAAATAGATCGTTATGCCAGTGAAAATGTCAACAAATTGTTGG
TAGGGAACAAATGTGATCTGACCACAAAGAAAGTAGTAGACTACACAACAGCGAAGGAATTTGCTGATTC
CCTTGGAATTCCGTTTTTGGAAACCAGTGCTAAGAATGCAACGAATGTAGAACAGTCTTTCATGACGATG
GCAGCTGAGATTAAAAAGCGAATGGGTCCCGGAGCAACAGCTGGTGGTGCTGAGAAGTCCAATGTTAAAA
TTCAGAGCACTCCAGTCAAGCAGTCAGGTGGAGGTTAACTCGACCTGCAGCGGCCGCATAACTAGCATAA
CCCCTTGGGGCCTCTAAACGGGTCTTGAGGGGTTTTTTGCGCGCTTGCAGCCAAGCTAATTCCGGGCGAA
TTTCTTATGATTTATGATTTTTATTATTAAATAAGTTATAAAAAAAATAAGTGTATACAAATTTTAAAGT
GACTCTTAGGTTTTAAAACGAAAATTCTTATTCTTGAGTAACTCTTTCCTGTAGGTCAGGTTGCTTTCTC
AGGTATAGCATGAGGTCGCTCTTATTGACCACACCTCTACCGGCATGCAAGCTTGGCGTAATCATGGTCA
TAGCTGTTTCCTGTGTGAAATTGTTATCCGCTCACAATTCCACACAACATACGAGCCGGAAGCATAAAGT
GTAAAGCCTGGGGTGCCTAATGAGTGAGGTAACTCACATTAATTGCGTTGCGCTCACTGCCCGCTTTCCA
GTCGGGAAACCTGTCGTGCCAGCTGCATTAATGAATCGGCCAACGCGCGGGGAGAGGCGGTTTGCGTATT
GGGCGCTCTTCCGCTTCCTCGCTCACTGACTCGCTGCGCTCGGTCGTTCGGCTGCGGCGAGCGGTATCAG
CTCACTCAAAGGCGGTAATACGGTTATCCACAGAATCAGGGGATAACGCAGGAAAGAACATGTGAGCAAA
AGGCCAGCAAAAGGCCAGGAACCGTAAAAAGGCCGCGTTGCTGGCGTTTTTCCATAGGCTCCGCCCCCCT
GACGAGCATCACAAAAATCGACGCTCAAGTCAGAGGTGGCGAAACCCGACAGGACTATAAAGATACCAGG
CGTTTCCCCCTGGAAGCTCCCTCGTGCGCTCTCCTGTTCCGACCCTGCCGCTTACCGGATACCTGTCCGC
CTTTCTCCCTTCGGGAAGCGTGGCGCTTTCTCATAGCTCACGCTGTAGGTATCTCAGTTCGGTGTAGGTC
GTTCGCTCCAAGCTGGGCTGTGTGCACGAACCCCCCGTTCAGCCCGACCGCTGCGCCTTATCCGGTAACT
ATCGTCTTGAGTCCAACCCGGTAAGACACGACTTATCGCCACTGGCAGCAGCCACTGGTAACAGGATTAG
CAGAGCGAGGTATGTAGGCGGTGCTACAGAGTTCTTGAAGTGGTGGCCTAACTACGGCTACACTAGAAGG
ACAGTATTTGGTATCTGCGCTCTGCTGAAGCCAGTTACCTTCGGAAAAAGAGTTGGTAGCTCTTGATCCG
GCAAACAAACCACCGCTGGTAGCGGTGGTTTTTTTGTTTGCAAGCAGCAGATTACGCGCAGAAAAAAAGG
ATCTCAAGAAGATCCTTTGATCTTTTCTACGGGGTCTGACGCTCAGTGGAACGAAAACTCACGTTAAGGG
ATTTTGGTCATGAGATTATCAAAAAGGATCTTCACCTAGATCCTTTTAAATTAAAAATGAAGTTTTAAAT
CAATCTAAAGTATATATGAGTAACCTGAGGCTATGGCAGGGCCTGCCGCCCCGACGTTGGCTGCGAGCCC
TGGGCCTTCACCCGAACTTGGGGGGTGGGGTGGGGAAAAGGAAGAAACGCGGGCGTATTGGCCCCAATGG
GGTCTCGGTGGGGTATCGACAGAGTGCCAGCCCTGGGACCGAACCCCGCGTTTATGAACAAACGACCCAA
CACCGTGCGTTTTATTCTGTCTTTTTATTGCCGTCATAGCGCGGGTTCCTTCCGGTATTGTCTCCTTCCG
TGTTTCAGTTAGCCTCCCCCTAGGGTGGGCGAAGAACTCCAGCATGAGATCCCCGCGCTGGAGGATCATC
CAGCCGGCGTCCCGGAAAACGATTCCGAAGCCCAACCTTTCATAGAAGGCGGCGGTGGAATCGAAATCTC
GTGATGGCAGGTTGGGCGTCGCTTGGTCGGTTCATTTCGAACCCCAGAGTCCCGCTCAGAAGAACTCGTC
AAGAAGGCGATAGAAGGCGATGCGCTGCGAATCGGGAGCGGCGATACCGTAAAGCACGAGGAAGCGGTCA
GCCCATTCGCCGCCAAGCTCTTCAGCAATATCACGGGTAGCCAACGCTATGTCCTGATAGCGGTCCGCCA
CACCCAGCCGGCCACAGTCGATGAATCCAGAAAAGCGGCCATTTTCCACCATGATATTCGGCAAGCAGGC
ATCGTCATGGGTCACGACGAGATCCTCGCCGTCGGGCATGCTCGCCTTGAGCCTGGCGAACAGTTCGGCT
GGCGCGAGCCCCTGATGCTCTTCGTCCAGATCATCCTGATCGACAAGACCGGCTTCCATCCGAGTACGTG
CTCGCTCGATGCGATGTTTCGCTTGGTGGTCGAATGGGCAGGTAGCCGGATCAAGCGTATGCAGCCGCCG
CATTGCATCAGCCATGATGGATACTTTCTCGGCAGGAGCAAGGTGAGATGACAGGAGATCCTGCCCCGGC
ACTTCGCCCAATAGCAGCCAGTCCCTTCCCGCTTCAGTGACAACGTCGAGCACAGCTGCGCAAGGAACGC
CCGTCGTGGCCAGCCACGATAGCCGCGCTGCCTCGTCTTGCAGTTCATTCAGGGCACCGGACAGGTCGGT
CTTGACAAAAAGAACCGGGCGCCCCTGCGCTGACAGCCGGAACACGGCGGCATCAGAGCAGCCGATTGTC
TGTTGTGCCCAGTCATAGCCGAATAGCCTCTCCACCCAAGCGGCCGGAGAACCTGCGTGCAATCCATCTT
GTTCAATCATACTCTTCCTTTTTCAATATTATTGAAGCATTTATCAGGGTTATTGTCTCATGAGCGGATA
CATATTTGAATGTATTTAGAAAAATAAACAAATAGGGGTTCCGCGCACATTTCCCCGAAAAGTGCCACCT
GAACGAAGCATCTGTGCTTCATTTTGTAGAACAAAAATGCAACGCGAGAGCGCTAATTTTTCAAACAAAG
AATCTGAGCTGCATTTTTACAGAACAGAAATGCAACGCGAAAGCGCTATTTTACCAACGAAGAATCTGTG
CTTCATTTTTGTAAAACAAAAATGCAACGCGAGAGCGCTAATTTTTCAAACAAAGAATCTGAGCTGCATT
TTTACAGAACAGAAATGCAACGCGAGAGCGCTATTTTACCAACAAAGAATCTATACTTCTTTTTTGTTCT
ACAAAAATGCATCCCGAGAGCGCTATTTTTCTAACAAAGCATCTTAGATTACTTTTTTTCTCCTTTGTGC
GCTCTATAATGCAGTCTCTTGATAACTTTTTGCACTGTAGGTCCGTTAAGGTTAGAAGAAGGCTACTTTG
GTGTCTATTTTCTCTTCCATAAAAAAAGCCTGACTCCACTTCCCGCGTTTACTGATTACTAGCGAAGCTG
CGGGTGCATTTTTTCAAGATAAAGGCATCCCCGATTATATTCTATACCGATGTGGATTGCGCATACTTTG
TGAACAGAAAGTGATAGCGTTGATGATTCTTCATTGGTCAGAAAATTATGAACGGTTTCTTCTATTTTGT
CTCTATATACTACGTATAGGAAATGTTTACATTTTCGTATTGTTTTCGATTCACTCTATGAATAGTTCTT
ACTACAATTTTTTTGTCTAAAGAGTAATACTAGAGATAAACATAAAAAATGTAGAGGTCGAGTTTAGATG
CAAGTTCAAGGAGCGAAAGGTGGATGGGTAGGTTATATAGGGATATAGCACAGAGATATATAGCAAAGAG
ATACTTTTGAGCAATGTTTGTGGAAGCGGTATTCGCAATATTTTAGTAGCTCGTTACAGTCCGGTGCGTT
TTTGGTTTTTTGAAAGTGCGTCTTCAGAGCGCTTTTGGTTTTCAAAAGCGCTCTGAAGTTCCTATACTTT
CTAGAGAATAGGAACTTCGGAATAGGAACTTCAAAGCGTTTCCGAAAACGAGCGCTTCCGAAAATGCAAC
GCGAGCTGCGCACATACAGCTCACTGTTCACGTCGCACCTATATCTGCGTGTTGCCTGTATATATATATA
CATGAGAAGAACGGCATAGTGCGTGTTTATGCTTAAATGCGTACTTATATGCGTCTATTTATGTAGGATG
AAAGGTAGTCTAGTACCTCCTGTGATATTATCCCATTCCATGCGGGGTATCGTATGCTTCCTTCAGCACT
ACCCTTTAGCTGTTCTATATGCTGCCACTCCTCAATTGGATTAGTCTCATCCTTCAATGCTATCATTTCC
TTTGATATTGGATCATATTAAGAAACCATTATTATCATGACATTAACCTATAAAAATAGGCGTATCACGA
GGCCCTTTCGTCTCGCGCGTTTCGGTGATGACGGTGAAAACCTCTGACACATGCAGCTCCCGGAGACGGT
CACAGCTTGTCTGTAAGCGGATGCCGGGAGCAGACAAGCCCGTCAGGGCGCGTCAGCGGGTGTTGGCGGG
TGTCGGGGCTGGCTTAACTATGCGGCATCAGAGCAGATTGTACTGAGAGTGCACCATAGATCAACGACAT
TACTATATATATAATATAGGAAGCATTTAATAGAACAGCATCGTAATATATGTGTACTTTGCAGTTATGA
CGCCAGATGGCAGTAGTGGAAGATATTCTTTATTGAAAAATAGCTTGTCACCTTACGTACAATCTTGATC
CGGAGCTTTTCTTTTTTTGCCGATTAAGAATTAATTCGGTCGAAAAAAGAAAAGGAGAGGGCCAAGAGGG
AGGGCATTGGTGACTATTGAGCACGTGAGTATACGTGATTAAGCACACAAAGGCAGCTTGGAGTATGTCT
GTTATTAATTTCACAGGTAGTTCTGGTCCATTGGTGAAAGTTTGCGGCTTGCAGAGCACAGAGGCCGCAG
AATGTGCTCTAGATTCCGATGCTGACTTGCTGGGTATTATATGTGTGCCCAATAGAAAGAGAACAATTGA
CCCGGTTATTGCAAGGAAAATTTCAAGTCTTGTAAAAGCATATAAAAATAGTTCAGGCACTCCGAAATAC
TTGGTTGGCGTGTTTCGTAATCAACCTAAGGAGGATGTTTTGGCTCTGGTCAATGATTACGGCATTGATA
TCGTCCAACTGCATGGAGATGAGTCGTGGCAAGAATACCAAGAGTTCCTCGGTTTGCCAGTTATTAAAAG
ACTCGTATTTCCAAAAGACTGCAACATACTACTCAGTGCAGCTTCACAGAAACCTCATTCGTTTATTCCC
TTGTTTGATTCAGAAGCAGGTGGGACAGGTGAACTTTTGGATTGGAACTCGATTTCTGACTGGGTTGGAA
GGCAAGAGAGCCCCGAAAGCTTACATTTTATGTTAGCTGGTGGACTGACGCCAGAAAATGTTGGTGATGC
GCTTAGATTAAATGGCGTTATTGGTGTTGATGTAAGCGGAGGTGTGGAGACAAATGGTGTAAAAGACTCT
AACAAAATAGCAAATTTCGTCAAAAATGCTAAGAAATAGGTTATTACTGAGTAGTATTTATTTAAGTATT
GTTTGTGCACTTGCCGATCTATGCGGTGTGAAATACCGCACAGATGCGTAAGGAGAAAATACCGCATCAG
GAAATTGTAAACGTTAATATTTTGTTAAAATTCGCGTTAAATTTTTGTTAAATCAGCTCATTTTTTAACC
AATAGGCCGAAATCGGCAAAATCCCTTATAAATCAAAAGAATAGACCGAGATAGGGT
[37 nt withheld, positions 7548-7584]
AAAGAACGTGGACTCCAACGTCAAAGG
[49 nt withheld, positions 7612-7660]
T
[91 nt withheld, positions 7662-7752]
G
[124 nt withheld, positions 7754-7877]
CCATTCGCCATTCAGGCTGCGCAACTGTTGGGAAGGGCGAT
