>Addgene plasmid #49555 | GBK-Rab1AQ70LdeltaCC | addgene partial sequence | sequence record 75935 | Gal4_N_term
TCGCCGGAATTTGTAATACGACTCACTATAGGGCGAGCCGCCATCATGGAGGAGCAGAAGCTGATCTCAG
AGGAGGACCTGCATATGGCCATGGAGGCCGAATTCCCGGGGATCCTTATGTCCAGCATGAATCCCGAATA
TGATTATTTATTCAAGTTACTTCTGATTGGCGACTCAGGGGTTGGAAAGTCTTGCCTTCTTCTTAGGTTT
GCAGATGATACATATACAGAAAGCTACATCAGCACAATTGGTGTGGATTTCAAAATAAGAACTATAGAGT
TAGACGGGAAAACAATCAAGCTTCAAATATGGGACACAGCAGGCCTGGAAAGATTTCGAACAATCACCTC
CAGTTATTACAGAGGAGCCCATGGCATCATAGTTGTGTATGATGTGACAGATCAGGAGTCCTTCAATAAT
GTTAAACAGTGGCTGCAGGAAATAGATCGTTATGCCAGTGAAAATGTCAACAAATTGTTGGTAGGGAACA
AATGTGATCTGACCACAAAGAAAGTAGTAGACTACACAACAGCGAAGGAATTTGCTGATTCCCTTGGAAT
TCCGTTTTTGGAAACCAGTGCTAAGAATGCAACGAATGTAGAACAGTCTTTCATGACGATGGCAGCTGAG
ATTAAAAAGCGAATGGGTCCCGGAGCAACAGCTGGTGGTGCTGAGAAGTCCAATGTTAAAATTCAGAGCA
CTCCAGTCAAGCAGTCAGGTGGAGGTTAACTCGACCTGCAGCGGCCGCATAACTAGCATAACCCCTTGGG
GCCTCTAAACGGGTCTTGAGGGGTTTTTTGCGCGCTTGCAGCCAAGCTAATTCCGGGCGAATTTCTTATG
ATTTATGATTTTTATTATTAAATAAGTTATAAAAAAAATAAGTGTATACAAATTTTAAAGTGACTCTTAG
GTTTTAAAACGAAAATTCTTATTCTTGAGTAACTCTTTCCTGTAGGTCAGGTTGCTTTCTCAGGTATAGC
ATGAGGTCGCTCTTATTGACCACACCTCTACCGGCATGCAAGCTTGGCGTAATCATGGTCATAGCTGTTT
CCTGTGTGAAATTGTTATCCGCTCACAATTCCACACAACATACGAGCCGGAAGCATAA
